>Addgene plasmid #75538 | NME1 gRNA (BRDN0001146170) | addgene full sequence | sequence record 184080 | Addgene Assembled Sequence
CCCGGGTGCAAAGATGGATAAAGTTTTAAACAGAGAGGAATCTTTGCAGCTAATGGACCTTCTAGGTCTT
GAAAGGAGTGGGAATTGGCTCCGGTGCCCGTCAGTGGGCAGAGCGCACATCGCCCACAGTCCCCGAGAAG
TTGGGGGGAGGGGTCGGCAATTGATCCGGTGCCTAGAGAAGGTGGCGCGGGGTAAACTGGGAAAGTGATG
TCGTGTACTGGCTCCGCCTTTTTCCCGAGGGTGGGGGAGAACCGTATATAAGTGCAGTAGTCGCCGTGAA
CGTTCTTTTTCGCAACGGGTTTGCCGCCAGAACACAGGTAAGTGCCGTGTGTGGTTCCCGCGGGCCTGGC
CTCTTTACGGGTTATGGCCCTTGCGTGCCTTGAATTACTTCCACCTGGCTGCAGTACGTGATTCTTGATC
CCGAGCTTCGGGTTGGAAGTGGGTGGGAGAGTTCGAGGCCTTGCGCTTAAGGAGCCCCTTCGCCTCGTGC
TTGAGTTGAGGCCTGGCCTGGGCGCTGGGGCCGCCGCGTGCGAATCTGGTGGCACCTTCGCGCCTGTCTC
GCTGCTTTCGATAAGTCTCTAGCCATTTAAAATTTTTGATGACCTGCTGCGACGCTTTTTTTCTGGCAAG
ATAGTCTTGTAAATGCGGGCCAAGATCTGCACACTGGTATTTCGGTTTTTGGGGCCGCGGGCGGCGACGG
GGCCCGTGCGTCCCAGCGCACATGTTCGGCGAGGCGGGGCCTGCGAGCGCGGCCACCGAGAATCGGACGG
GGGTAGTCTCAAGCTGGCCGGCCTGCTCTGGTGCCTGGCCTCGCGCCGCCGTGTATCGCCCCGCCCTGGG
CGGCAAGGCTGGCCCGGTCGGCACCAGTTGCGTGAGCGGAAAGATGGCCGCTTCCCGGCCCTGCTGCAGG
GAGCTCAAAATGGAGGACGCGGCGCTCGGGAGAGCGGGCGGGTGAGTCACCCACACAAAGGAAAAGGGCC
TTTCCGTCCTCAGCCGTCGCTTCATGTGACTCCACGGAGTACCGGGCGCCGTCCAGGCACCTCGATTAGT
TCTCGAGCTTTTGGAGTACGTCGTCTTTAGGTTGGGGGGAGGGGTTTTATGCGATGGAGTTTCCCCACAC
TGAGTGGGTGGAGACTGAAGTTAGGCCAGCTTGGCACTTGATGTAATTCTCCTTGGAATTTGCCCTTTTT
GAGTTTGGATCTTGGTTCATTCTCAAGCCTCAGACAGTGGTTCAAAGTTTTTTTCTTCCATTTCAGGTGT
CGTGACGTACGGCCACCATGACCGAGTACAAGCCCACGGTGCGCCTCGCCACCCGCGACGACGTCCCCAG
GGCCGTACGCACCCTCGCCGCCGCGTTCGCCGACTACCCCGCCACGCGCCACACCGTCGATCCGGACCGC
CACATCGAGCGGGTCACCGAGCTGCAAGAACTCTTCCTCACGCGCGTCGGGCTCGACATCGGCAAGGTGT
GGGTCGCGGACGACGGCGCCGCCGTGGCGGTCTGGACCACGCCGGAGAGCGTCGAAGCGGGGGCGGTGTT
CGCCGAGATCGGCCCGCGCATGGCCGAGTTGAGCGGTTCCCGGCTGGCCGCGCAGCAACAGATGGAAGGC
CTCCTGGCGCCGCACCGGCCCAAGGAGCCCGCGTGGTTCCTGGCCACCGTCGGAGTCTCGCCCGACCACC
AGGGCAAGGGTCTGGGCAGCGCCGTCGTGCTCCCCGGAGTGGAGGCGGCCGAGCGCGCCGGGGTGCCCGC
CTTCCTGGAGACCTCCGCGCCCCGCAACCTCCCCTTCTACGAGCGGCTCGGCTTCACCGTCACCGCCGAC
GTCGAGGTGCCCGAAGGACCGCGCACCTGGTGCATGACCCGCAAGCCCGGTGCCTGAACGCGTTAAGTCG
ACAATCAACCTCTGGATTACAAAATTTGTGAAAGATTGACTGGTATTCTTAACTATGTTGCTCCTTTTAC
GCTATGTGGATACGCTGCTTTAATGCCTTTGTATCATGCTATTGCTTCCCGTATGGCTTTCATTTTCTCC
TCCTTGTATAAATCCTGGTTGCTGTCTCTTTATGAGGAGTTGTGGCCCGTTGTCAGGCAACGTGGCGTGG
TGTGCACTGTGTTTGCTGACGCAACCCCCACTGGTTGGGGCATTGCCACCACCTGTCAGCTCCTTTCCGG
GACTTTCGCTTTCCCCCTCCCTATTGCCACGGCGGAACTCATCGCCGCCTGCCTTGCCCGCTGCTGGACA
GGGGCTCGGCTGTTGGGCACTGACAATTCCGTGGTGTTGTCGGGGAAATCATCGTCCTTTCCTTGGCTGC
TCGCCTGTGTTGCCACCTGGATTCTGCGCGGGACGTCCTTCTGCTACGTCCCTTCGGCCCTCAATCCAGC
GGACCTTCCTTCCCGCGGCCTGCTGCCGGCTCTGCGGCCTCTTCCGCGTCTTCGCCTTCGCCCTCAGACG
AGTCGGATCTCCCTTTGGGCCGCCTCCCCGCGTCGACTTTAAGACCAATGACTTACAAGGCAGCTGTAGA
TCTTAGCCACTTTTTAAAAGAAAAGGGGGGACTGGAAGGGCTAATTCACTCCCAACGAAGACAAGATCTG
CTTTTTGCTTGTACTGGGTCTCTCTGGTTAGACCAGATCTGAGCCTGGGAGCTCTCTGGCTAACTAGGGA
ACCCACTGCTTAAGCCTCAATAAAGCTTGCCTTGAGTGCTTCAAGTAGTGTGTGCCCGTCTGTTGTGTGA
CTCTGGTAACTAGAGATCCCTCAGACCCTTTTAGTCAGTGTGGAAAATCTCTAGCAGTACGTATAGTAGT
TCATGTCATCTTATTATTCAGTATTTATAACTTGCAAAGAAATGAATATCAGAGAGTGAGAGGAACTTGT
TTATTGCAGCTTATAATGGTTACAAATAAAGCAATAGCATCACAAATTTCACAAATAAAGCATTTTTTTC
ACTGCATTCTAGTTGTGGTTTGTCCAAACTCATCAATGTATCTTATCATGTCTGGCTCTAGCTATCCCGC
CCCTAACTCCGCCCATCCCGCCCCTAACTCCGCCCAGTTCCGCCCATTCTCCGCCCCATGGCTGACTAAT
TTTTTTTATTTATGCAGAGGCCGAGGCCGCCTCGGCCTCTGAGCTATTCCAGAAGTAGTGAGGAGGCTTT
TTTGGAGGCCTAGGGACGTACCCAATTCGCCCTATAGTGAGTCGTATTACGCGCGCTCACTGGCCGTCGT
TTTACAACGTCGTGACTGGGAAAACCCTGGCGTTACCCAACTTAATCGCCTTGCAGCACATCCCCCTTTC
GCCAGCTGGCGTAATAGCGAAGAGGCCCGCACCGATCGCCCTTCCCAACAGTTGCGCAGCCTGAATGGCG
AATGGG
[124 nt withheld, positions 3367-3490]
C
[91 nt withheld, positions 3492-3582]
A
[49 nt withheld, positions 3584-3632]
CCTTTGACGTTGGAGTCCACGTTCTTT
[37 nt withheld, positions 3660-3696]
ACCCTATCTCGGTCTATTCTTTTGATTTATAAGGGATTTTGCCGATTTCGGCCTATTGGTTAAAAAATGA
GCTGATTTAACAAAAATTTAACGCGAATTTTAACAAAATATTAACGCTTACAATTTAGGTGGCACTTTTC
GGGGAAATGTGCGCGGAACCCCTATTTGTTTATTTTTCTAAATACATTCAAATATGTATCCGCTCATGAG
ACAATAACCCTGATAAATGCTTCAATAATATTGAAAAAGGAAGAGTATGAGTATTCAACATTTCCGTGTC
GCCCTTATTCCCTTTTTTGCGGCATTTTGCCTTCCTGTTTTTGCTCACCCAGAAACGCTGGTGAAAGTAA
AAGATGCTGAAGATCAGTTGGGTGCACGAGTGGGTTACATCGAACTGGATCTCAACAGCGGTAAGATCCT
TGAGAGTTTTCGCCCCGAAGAACGTTTTCCAATGATGAGCACTTTTAAAGTTCTGCTATGTGGCGCGGTA
TTATCCCGTATTGACGCCGGGCAAGAGCAACTCGGTCGCCGCATACACTATTCTCAGAATGACTTGGTTG
AGTACTCACCAGTCACAGAAAAGCATCTTACGGATGGCATGACAGTAAGAGAATTATGCAGTGCTGCCAT
AACCATGAGTGATAACACTGCGGCCAACTTACTTCTGACAACGATCGGAGGACCGAAGGAGCTAACCGCT
TTTTTGCACAACATGGGGGATCATGTAACTCGCCTTGATCGTTGGGAACCGGAGCTGAATGAAGCCATAC
CAAACGACGAGCGTGACACCACGATGCCTGTAGCAATGGCAACAACGTTGCGCAAACTATTAACTGGCGA
ACTACTTACTCTAGCTTCCCGGCAACAATTAATAGACTGGATGGAGGCGGATAAAGTTGCAGGACCACTT
CTGCGCTCGGCCCTTCCGGCTGGCTGGTTTATTGCTGATAAATCTGGAGCCGGTGAGCGTGGGTCTCGCG
GTATCATTGCAGCACTGGGGCCAGATGGTAAGCCCTCCCGTATCGTAGTTATCTACACGACGGGGAGTCA
GGCAACTATGGATGAACGAAATAGACAGATCGCTGAGATAGGTGCCTCACTGATTAAGCATTGGTAACTG
TCAGACCAAGTTTACTCATATATACTTTAGATTGATTTAAAACTTCATTTTTAATTTAAAAGGATCTAGG
TGAAGATCCTTTTTGATAATCTCATGACCAAAATCCCTTAACGTGAGTTTTCGTTCCACTGAGCGTCAGA
CCCCGTAGAAAAGATCAAAGGATCTTCTTGAGATCCTTTTTTTCTGCGCGTAATCTGCTGCTTGCAAACA
AAAAAACCACCGCTACCAGCGGTGGTTTGTTTGCCGGATCAAGAGCTACCAACTCTTTTTCCGAAGGTAA
CTGGCTTCAGCAGAGCGCAGATACCAAATACTGTTCTTCTAGTGTAGCCGTAGTTAGGCCACCACTTCAA
GAACTCTGTAGCACCGCCTACATACCTCGCTCTGCTAATCCTGTTACCAGTGGCTGCTGCCAGTGGCGAT
AAGTCGTGTCTTACCGGGTTGGACTCAAGACGATAGTTACCGGATAAGGCGCAGCGGTCGGGCTGAACGG
GGGGTTCGTGCACACAGCCCAGCTTGGAGCGAACGACCTACACCGAACTGAGATACCTACAGCGTGAGCT
ATGAGAAAGCGCCACGCTTCCCGAAGGGAGAAAGGCGGACAGGTATCCGGTAAGCGGCAGGGTCGGAACA
GGAGAGCGCACGAGGGAGCTTCCAGGGGGAAACGCCTGGTATCTTTATAGTCCTGTCGGGTTTCGCCACC
TCTGACTTGAGCGTCGATTTTTGTGATGCTCGTCAGGGGGGCGGAGCCTATGGAAAAACGCCAGCAACGC
GGCCTTTTTACGGTTCCTGGCCTTTTGCTGGCCTTTTGCTCACATGTTCTTTCCTGCGTTATCCCCTGAT
TCTGTGGATAACCGTATTACCGCCTTTGAGTGAGCTGATACCGCTCGCCGCAGCCGAACGACCGAGCGCA
GCGAGTCAGTGAGCGAGGAAGCGGAAGAGCGCCCAATACGCAAACCGCCTCTCCCCGCGCGTTGGCCGAT
TCATTAATGCAGCTGGCACGACAGGTTTCCCGACTGGAAAGCGGGCAGTGAGCGCAACGCAATTAATGTG
AGTTAGCTCACTCATTAGGCACCCCAGGCTTTACACTTTATGCTTCCGGCTCGTATGTTGTGTGGAATTG
TGAGCGGATAACAATTTCACACAGGAAACAGCTATGACCATGATTACGCCAAGCGCGCAATTAACCCTCA
CTAAAGGGAACAAAAGCTGGAGCTGCAAGCTTAATGTAGTCTTATGCAATACTCTTGTAGTCTTGCAACA
TGGTAACGATGAGTTAGCAACATGCCTTACAAGGAGAGAAAAAGCACCGTGCATGCCGATTGGTGGAAGT
AAGGTGGTACGATCGTGCCTTATTAGGAAGGCAACAGACGGGTCTGACATGGATTGGACGAACCACTGAA
TTGCCGCATTGCAGAGATATTGTATTTAAGTGCCTAGCTCGATACATAAACGGGTCTCTCTGGTTAGACC
AGATCTGAGCCTGGGAGCTCTCTGGCTAACTAGGGAACCCACTGCTTAAGCCTCAATAAAGCTTGCCTTG
AGTGCTTCAAGTAGTGTGTGCCCGTCTGTTGTGTGACTCTGGTAACTAGAGATCCCTCAGACCCTTTTAG
TCAGTGTGGAAAATCTCTAGCAGTGGCGCCCGAACAGGGACTTGAAAGCGAAAGGGAAACCAGAGGAGCT
CTCTCGACGCAGGACTCGGCTTGCTGAAGCGCGCACGGCAAGAGGCGAGGGGCGGCGACTGGTGAGTACG
CCAAAAATTTTGACTAGCGGAGGCTAGAAGGAGAGAGATGGGTGCGAGAGCGTCAGTATTAAGCGGGGGA
GAATTAGATCGCGATGGGAAAAAATTCGGTTAAGGCCAGGGGGAAAGAAAAAATATAAATTAAAACATAT
AGTATGGGCAAGCAGGGAGCTAGAACGATTCGCAGTTAATCCTGGCCTGTTAGAAACATCAGAAGGCTGT
AGACAAATACTGGGACAGCTACAACCATCCCTTCAGACAGGATCAGAAGAACTTAGATCATTATATAATA
CAGTAGCAACCCTCTATTGTGTGCATCAAAGGATAGAGATAAAAGACACCAAGGAAGCTTTAGACAAGAT
AGAGGAAGAGCAAAACAAAAGTAAGACCACCGCACAGCAAGCGGCCGCTGATCTTCAGACCTGGAGGAGG
AGATATGAGGGACAATTGGAGAAGTGAATTATATAAATATAAAGTAGTAAAAATTGAACCATTAGGAGTA
GCACCCACCAAGGCAAAGAGAAGAGTGGTGCAGAGAGAAAAAAGAGCAGTGGGAATAGGAGCTTTGTTCC
TTGGGTTCTTGGGAGCAGCAGGAAGCACTATGGGCGCAGCGTCAATGACGCTGACGGTACAGGCCAGACA
ATTATTGTCTGGTATAGTGCAGCAGCAGAACAATTTGCTGAGGGCTATTGAGGCGCAACAGCATCTGTTG
CAACTCACAGTCTGGGGCATCAAGCAGCTCCAGGCAAGAATCCTGGCTGTGGAAAGATACCTAAAGGATC
AACAGCTCCTGGGGATTTGGGGTTGCTCTGGAAAACTCATTTGCACCACTGCTGTGCCTTGGAATGCTAG
TTGGAGTAATAAATCTCTGGAACAGATTTGGAATCACACGACCTGGATGGAGTGGGACAGAGAAATTAAC
AATTACACAAGCTTAATACACTCCTTAATTGAAGAATCGCAAAACCAGCAAGAAAAGAATGAACAAGAAT
TATTGGAATTAGATAAATGGGCAAGTTTGTGGAATTGGTTTAACATAACAAATTGGCTGTGGTATATAAA
ATTATTCATAATGATAGTAGGAGGCTTGGTAGGTTTAAGAATAGTTTTTGCTGTACTTTCTATAGTGAAT
AGAGTTAGGCAGGGATATTCACCATTATCGTTTCAGACCCACCTCCCAACCCCGAGGGGACCCAGAGAGG
GCCTATTTCCCATGATTCCTTCATATTTGCATATACGATACAAGGCTGTTAGAGAGATAATTAGAATTAA
TTTGACTGTAAACACAAAGATATTAGTACAAAATACGTGACGTAGAAAGTAATAATTTCTTGGGTAGTTT
GCAGTTTTAAAATTATGTTTTAAAATGGACTATCATATGCTTACCGTAACTTGAAAGTATTTCGATTTCT
TGGCTTTATATATCTTGTGGAAAGGACGAAACACCGGGCTTCCGAAGATCTTCTCAGTTTTAGAGCTAGA
AATAGCAAGTTAAAATAAGGCTAGTCCGTTATCAACTTGAAAAAGTGGCACCGAGTCGGTGCTTTTTTAA
GCTTGGCGTAACTAGATCTTGAGACAAATGGCAGTATTCATCCACAATTTTAAAAGAAAAGGGGGGATTG
GGGGGTACAGTGCAGGGGAAAGAATAGTAGACATAATAGCAACAGACATACAAACTAAAGAATTACAAAA
ACAAATTACAAAAATTCAAAATTTTCGGGTTTATTACAGGGACAGCAGAGATCCACTTTGGCGCCGGCTC
GAGGGGG
Features (pLannotate 1.2.2; 29 found; start..end, strand, type, name):
     14..80      +  CDS            small t antigen (fragment): SV40 (simian virus 40) small t antigen
    106..317     +  promoter       EF-1α core promoter: core promoter for human elongation factor EF-1α
    318..1256    +  intron         EF-1α intron A: intron upstream of the start codon of human EF-1α
   1278..1877    +  CDS            PuroR (fragment): puromycin N-acetyltransferase; pac from Streptomyces; confers resistance to puromycin
   1893..2481    +  misc_feature   WPRE: woodchuck hepatitis virus posttranscriptional regulatory element
   2532..2551    +  misc_feature   cPPT/CTS (fragment): central polypurine tract and central termination sequence of HIV-1
   2553..2786    +  LTR            3' LTR (ΔU3): self-inactivating 3' long terminal repeat (LTR) from HIV-1
   2864..2985    +  polyA_signal   SV40 poly(A) signal: SV40 polyadenylation signal
   3025..3160    +  rep_origin     SV40 ori: SV40 origin of replication
   3181..3199    -  promoter       T7 promoter: promoter for bacteriophage T7 RNA polymerase
   3207..3362    +  CDS            lacZα (fragment): LacZα fragment of β-galactosidase; lacZ fragment
   3367..3795    +  rep_origin     f1 ori (sequence partly withheld): f1 bacteriophage origin of replication; arrow indicates direction of (+) strand synthesis
   3848..3952    +  promoter       AmpR promoter: bla
   3953..4813    +  CDS            AmpR: β-lactamase; bla; confers resistance to ampicillin, carbenicillin, and related antibiotics
   4984..5572    +  rep_origin     ori: high-copy-number ColE1/pMB1/pBR322/pUC origin of replication
   5755..5847    +  CDS            lacI (fragment): lac repressor; lacI; The lac repressor binds to the lac operator to inhibit transcription in E. coli. This inhibition can be relieved by adding lactose or isopropyl-β-D-thiogalactopyranoside (IPTG).
   5860..5881    +  protein_bind   CAP binding site: CAP binding activates transcription in the presence of cAMP. E. coli catabolite activator protein
   5896..5926    +  promoter       lac promoter: promoter for the E. coli lac operon
   5934..5950    +  protein_bind   lac operator: The lac repressor binds to the lac operator to inhibit transcription in E. coli. This inhibition can be relieved by adding lactose or isopropyl-β-D-thiogalactopyranoside (IPTG). lac repressor encoded by lacI
   5995..6013    +  promoter       T3 promoter: promoter for bacteriophage T3 RNA polymerase
   6041..6267    +  promoter       RSV promoter: Rous sarcoma virus enhancer/promoter
   6268..6448    +  LTR            5' LTR (truncated): truncated 5' long terminal repeat (LTR) from HIV-1
   6495..6620    +  misc_feature   HIV-1 Ψ: packaging signal of human immunodeficiency virus type 1
   6604..6967    +  CDS            HIV-1 gag (fragment): gag protein from human immunodeficiency virus 1; gag
   7113..7346    +  misc_feature   RRE: The Rev response element (RRE) of HIV-1 allows for Rev-dependent mRNA export from the nucleus to the cytoplasm.
   7723..7749    +  CDS            Rev (fragment): human immunodeficiency virus 1 (HIV-1) Rev protein; rev; enhances nuclear export of unspliced and incompletely spliced viral mRNAs
   7753..7993    +  promoter       U6 promoter: RNA polymerase III promoter for human U6 snRNA
   8023..8098    +  misc_RNA       gRNA scaffold: guide RNA scaffold for the Streptococcus pyogenes CRISPR/Cas9 system
   8154..8271    +  misc_feature   cPPT/CTS: central polypurine tract and central termination sequence of HIV-1
