[The description below was written by a language model from this plasmid's Addgene catalogue record and pLannotate feature annotations shown in this document.]
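Description:
NME1 gRNA (BRDN0001146170) is a third-generation lentiviral CRISPR guide plasmid built on the lentiGuide-Puro backbone, carrying a single guide RNA directed against human NME1 (the nucleoside diphosphate kinase also known as NM23-H1). The record also lists the NME1-NME2 readthrough locus as a target. The assembled sequence is 8,323 nt. In bacteria it is maintained by a high-copy ColE1/pUC-type origin and selected with ampicillin through the bla gene. An f1 origin, lac regulatory remnants and T7/T3 promoters are carried over from the cloning backbone.

The viral cassette begins with an RSV promoter fused to a truncated HIV-1 5' LTR, which makes genomic RNA production in packaging cells independent of Tat. It is followed by the Ψ packaging signal with a partial gag sequence and then the RRE for Rev-dependent nuclear export. Downstream, a human U6 RNA polymerase III promoter drives the targeting spacer joined to the Streptococcus pyogenes Cas9 guide scaffold, and a cPPT/CTS element follows to aid nuclear import of the reverse-transcribed genome. An EF-1α core promoter with its intron A then expresses puromycin N-acetyltransferase for selecting transduced mammalian cells, with a WPRE to boost transcript levels. The cassette ends in a self-inactivating ΔU3 3' LTR, and an SV40 polyadenylation signal and SV40 origin lie beyond it.

The plasmid does not encode Cas9, so it must be paired with a separate Cas9 vector or used in cells that already express the nuclease. It belongs to a human kinome guide collection designed with optimized sgRNA rules and is intended for knocking out NME1 in human cells.
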