Addgene plasmid #75538: NME1 gRNA (BRDN0001146170)
Purpose: 3rd generation lentiviral gRNA plasmid targeting human NME1
Depositing lab: John Doench & David Root. Depositing organization: Broad Institute. Publication: Optimized sgRNA design to maximize activity and minimize off-target effects of CRISPR-Cas9. Doench JG, Fusi N, Sullender M, Hegde M, Vaimberg EW, Donovan KF, Smith I, Tothova Z, Wilen C, Orchard R, Virgin HW, Listgarten J, Root DE. Nat Biotechnol. 2016 Jan 18. doi: 10.1038/nbt.3437. PubMed 26780180.
Backbone
  Vector backbone: lentiGuide-Puro
  Backbone manufacturer: Zhang Lab (Addgene plasmid # 52963)
  Vector type: Mammalian Expression, Lentiviral, CRISPR
  Selectable markers: Puromycin
Growth in bacteria
  Bacterial resistance: Ampicillin, 100 μg/mL
  Growth temperature: 37°C
  Growth strain: DH5alpha
  Copy number: High Copy
Gene/Insert
  Gene/Insert name: NME1,NME1-NME2 (alt names: NME1; NM_000269.2)
  gRNA/shRNA sequence: GGCTTCCGAAGATCTTCTCA
  Species: H. sapiens (human)
  Entrez Gene: NME1 (a.k.a. AWD, GAAD, NB, NBS, NDK1, NDKA, NDPK A, NDPK-A, NDPKA, NM23, NM23-H1)
  Promoter: hU6
  Cloning method: Unknown
  Sequencing primers: 5′ U6-F; 3′ pS2-R
Terms and licenses: Academic/Nonprofit Terms; Industry Terms: Not Available to Industry
Depositor comments: The gRNA was designed to target the following Genbank reference sequence(s): NM_000269.2,NM_001018136.2,NM_198175.1. Note that this plasmid does NOT contain Cas9. It should be used in conjunction with lentiCas9-Blast (Addgene #52962) or otherwise with cell lines already expressing Cas9. Browse the full kinome gRNA library at http://www.addgene.org/pooled-library/broadgpp-human-kinome/ or visit http://www.broadinstitute.org/rnai/public/ for detailed protocols and information.
How to cite: NME1 gRNA (BRDN0001146170) was a gift from John Doench & David Root (Addgene plasmid # 75538 ; http://n2t.net/addgene:75538 ; RRID:Addgene_75538)
