>Addgene plasmid #75538 | NME1 gRNA (BRDN0001146170) | depositor partial sequence | sequence record 142998 | Target Sequence
GGCTTCCGAAGATCTTCTCA
