>Addgene plasmid #75538 | NME1 gRNA (BRDN0001146170) | addgene partial sequence | sequence record 184079 | hU6-F
GTAGAAAGTAATAATTTCTTGGGTAGTTTGCAGTTTTAAAATTATGTTTTAAAATGGACTATCATATGCT
TACCGTAACTTGAAAGTATTTCGATTTCTTGGCTTTATATATCTTGTGGAAAGGACGAAACACCGGGCTT
CCGAAGATCTTCTCAGTTTTAGAGCTAGAAATAGCAAGTTAAAATAAGGCTAGTCCGTTATCAACTTGAA
AAAGTGGCACCGAGTCGGTGCTTTTTTAAGCTTGGCGTAACTAGATCTTGAGACAAATGGCAGTATTCAT
CCACAATTTTAAAAGAAAAGGGGGGATTGGGGGGTACAGTGCAGGGGAAAGAATAGTAGACATAATAGCA
ACAGACATACAAACTAAAGAATTACAAAAACAAATTACAAAAATTCAAAATTTTCGGGTTTATTACAGGG
ACAGCAGAGATCCACTTTGGCGCCGGCTCGAGGGGGCCCGGGTGCAAAGATGGATAAAGTTTTAAACAGA
GAGGAATCTTTGCAGCTAATGGACCTTCTAGGTCTTGAAAGGAGTGGGAATTGGCTCCGGTGCCCGTCAG
TGGGCAGAGC
